>Addgene plasmid #142055 | TFORF2369 | addgene full sequence | sequence record 395677 | Addgene NGS Result
TTAATGTAGTCTTATGCAATACTCTTGTAGTCTTGCAACATGGTAACGATGAGTTAGCAACATGCCTTAC
AAGGAGAGAAAAAGCACCGTGCATGCCGATTGGTGGAAGTAAGGTGGTACGATCGTGCCTTATTAGGAAG
GCAACAGACGGGTCTGACATGGATTGGACGAACCACTGAATTGCCGCATTGCAGAGATATTGTATTTAAG
TGCCTAGCTCGATACATAAACGGGTCTCTCTGGTTAGACCAGATCTGAGCCTGGGAGCTCTCTGGCTAAC
TAGGGAACCCACTGCTTAAGCCTCAATAAAGCTTGCCTTGAGTGCTTCAAGTAGTGTGTGCCCGTCTGTT
GTGTGACTCTGGTAACTAGAGATCCCTCAGACCCTTTTAGTCAGTGTGGAAAATCTCTAGCAGTGGCGCC
CGAACAGGGACTTGAAAGCGAAAGGGAAACCAGAGGAGCTCTCTCGACGCAGGACTCGGCTTGCTGAAGC
GCGCACGGCAAGAGGCGAGGGGCGGCGACTGGTGAGTACGCCAAAAATTTTGACTAGCGGAGGCTAGAAG
GAGAGAGATGGGTGCGAGAGCGTCAGTATTAAGCGGGGGAGAATTAGATCGCGATGGGAAAAAATTCGGT
TAAGGCCAGGGGGAAAGAAAAAATATAAATTAAAACATATAGTATGGGCAAGCAGGGAGCTAGAACGATT
CGCAGTTAATCCTGGCCTGTTAGAAACATCAGAAGGCTGTAGACAAATACTGGGACAGCTACAACCATCC
CTTCAGACAGGATCAGAAGAACTTAGATCATTATATAATACAGTAGCAACCCTCTATTGTGTGCATCAAA
GGATAGAGATAAAAGACACCAAGGAAGCTTTAGACAAGATAGAGGAAGAGCAAAACAAAAGTAAGACCAC
CGCACAGCAAGCGGCCGCTGATCTTCAGACCTGGAGGAGGAGATATGAGGGACAATTGGAGAAGTGAATT
ATATAAATATAAAGTAGTAAAAATTGAACCATTAGGAGTAGCACCCACCAAGGCAAAGAGAAGAGTGGTG
CAGAGAGAAAAAAGAGCAGTGGGAATAGGAGCTTTGTTCCTTGGGTTCTTGGGAGCAGCAGGAAGCACTA
TGGGCGCAGCGTCAATGACGCTGACGGTACAGGCCAGACAATTATTGTCTGGTATAGTGCAGCAGCAGAA
CAATTTGCTGAGGGCTATTGAGGCGCAACAGCATCTGTTGCAACTCACAGTCTGGGGCATCAAGCAGCTC
CAGGCAAGAATCCTGGCTGTGGAAAGATACCTAAAGGATCAACAGCTCCTGGGGATTTGGGGTTGCTCTG
GAAAACTCATTTGCACCACTGCTGTGCCTTGGAATGCTAGTTGGAGTAATAAATCTCTGGAACAGATTTG
GAATCACACGACCTGGATGGAGTGGGACAGAGAAATTAACAATTACACAAGCTTAATACACTCCTTAATT
GAAGAATCGCAAAACCAGCAAGAAAAGAATGAACAAGAATTATTGGAATTAGATAAATGGGCAAGTTTGT
GGAATTGGTTTAACATAACAAATTGGCTGTGGTATATAAAATTATTCATAATGATAGTAGGAGGCTTGGT
AGGTTTAAGAATAGTTTTTGCTGTACTTTCTATAGTGAATAGAGTTAGGCAGGGATATTCACCATTATCG
TTTCAGACCCACCTCCCAACCCCGAGGGGACCCATGCATTGCATCTCAATTAGTCAGCAACCAGGTGTGG
AAAGTCCCCAGGCTCCCCAGCAGGCAGAAGTATGCAAAGCATGCGTCTCAATTAGTCAGCAACCATAGTC
CCGCCCCTAACTCCGCCCATCCCGCCCCTAACTCCGCCCAGTTCCGCCCATTCTCCGCCCCATGGCTGAC
TAATTTTTTTTATTTATGCAGAGGCCGAGGCCGCCTCGGCCTCTGAGCTATTCCAGAAGTAGTGAGGAGG
CTTTTTTGGAGGCCTAGGCTTTTGCAAAAAGCTTTCTAGAGGTACCACCGGAGCTTACCATGACCGAGTA
CAAGCCCACGGTGCGCCTCGCCACCCGCGACGACGTCCCCAGGGCCGTACGCACCCTCGCCGCCGCGTTC
GCCGACTACCCCGCCACGCGCCACACCGTCGATCCGGACCGCCACATCGAGCGGGTCACCGAGCTGCAAG
AACTCTTCCTCACGCGCGTCGGGCTCGACATCGGCAAGGTGTGGGTCGCGGACGACGGCGCCGCCGTGGC
GGTCTGGACCACGCCGGAGAGCGTCGAAGCGGGGGCGGTGTTCGCCGAGATCGGCCCGCGCATGGCCGAG
TTGAGCGGTTCCCGGCTGGCCGCGCAGCAACAGATGGAAGGCCTCCTGGCGCCGCACCGGCCCAAGGAGC
CCGCGTGGTTCCTGGCCACCGTCGGCGTCTCGCCCGACCACCAGGGCAAGGGTCTGGGCAGCGCCGTCGT
GCTCCCCGGAGTGGAGGCGGCCGAGCGCGCCGGGGTGCCCGCCTTCCTGGAGACCTCCGCGCCCCGCAAC
CTCCCCTTCTACGAGCGGCTCGGCTTCACCGTCACCGCCGACGTCGAGGTGCCCGAAGGACCGCGCACCT
GGTGCATGACCCGCAAGCCCGGTGCCAGTTAACGAATTCTAGATCTTGAGACAAATGGCAGTATTCATCC
ACAATTTTAAAAGAAAAGGGGGGATTGGGGGGTACAGTGCAGGGGAAAGAATAGTAGACATAATAGCAAC
AGACATACAAACTAAAGAATTACAAAAACAAATTACAAAAATTCAAAATTTTCGGGTTTATTACAGGGAC
AGCAGAGATCCACTTTGGCGCCGGCTCGAGGCCTGCAGGTGCAAAGATGGATAAAGTTTTAAACAGAGAG
GAATCTTTGCAGCTAATGGACCTTCTAGGTCTTGAAAGGAGTGGGAATTGGCTCCGGTGCCCGTCAGTGG
GCAGAGCGCACATCGCCCACAGTCCCCGAGAAGTTGGGGGGAGGGGTCGGCAATTGAACCGGTGCCTAGA
GAAGGTGGCGCGGGGTAAACTGGGAAAGTGATGTCGTGTACTGGCTCCGCCTTTTTCCCGAGGGTGGGGG
AGAACCGTATATAAGTGCAGTAGTCGCCGTGAACGTTCTTTTTCGCAACGGGTTTGCCGCCAGAACACAG
GTAAGTGCCGTGTGTGGTTCCCGCGGGCCTGGCCTCTTTACGGGTTATGGCCCTTGCGTGCCTTGAATTA
CTTCCACCTGGCTGCAGTACGTGATTCTTGATCCCGAGCTTCGGGTTGGAAGTGGGTGGGAGAGTTCGAG
GCCTTGCGCTTAAGGAGCCCCTTCGCCTCGTGCTTGAGTTGAGGCCTGGCCTGGGCGCTGGGGCCGCCGC
GTGCGAATCTGGTGGCACCTTCGCGCCTGTCTCGCTGCTTTCGATAAGTCTCTAGCCATTTAAAATTTTT
GATGACCTGCTGCGACGCTTTTTTTCTGGCAAGATAGTCTTGTAAATGCGGGCCAAGATCTGCACACTGG
TATTTCGGTTTTTGGGGCCGCGGGCGGCGACGGGGCCCGTGCGTCCCAGCGCACATGTTCGGCGAGGCGG
GGCCTGCGAGCGCGGCCACCGAGAATCGGACGGGGGTAGTCTCAAGCTGGCCGGCCTGCTCTGGTGCCTG
GCCTCGCGCCGCCGTGTATCGCCCCGCCCTGGGCGGCAAGGCTGGCCCGGTCGGCACCAGTTGCGTGAGC
GGAAAGATGGCCGCTTCCCGGCCCTGCTGCAGGGAGCTCAAAATGGAGGACGCGGCGCTCGGGAGAGCGG
GCGGGTGAGTCACCCACACAAAGGAAAAGGGCCTTTCCGTCCTCAGCCGTCGCTTCATGTGACTCCACGG
AGTACCGGGCGCCGTCCAGGCACCTCGATTAGTTCTCGAGCTTTTGGAGTACGTCGTCTTTAGGTTGGGG
GGAGGGGTTTTATGCGATGGAGTTTCCCCACACTGAGTGGGTGGAGACTGAAGTTAGGCCAGCTTGGCAC
TTGATGTAATTCTCCTTGGAATTTGCCCTTTTTGAGTTTGGATCTTGGTTCATTCTCAAGCCTCAGACAG
TGGTTCAAAGTTTTTTTCTTCCATTTCAGGTGTCGTGAGGCTAGCACCGCCACCATGGGCACGACTGGGC
TGGAGAGTCTGAGTCTGGGGGACCGCGGAGCTGCCCCCACCGTCACCTCTAGTGAGCGCCTAGTCCCAGA
CCCGCCGAATGACCTCCGCAAAGAAGATGTTGCTATGGAATTGGAAAGAGTGGGAGAAGATGAGGAACAA
ATGATGATAAAAAGAAGCAGTGAATGTAATCCCTTGCTACAAGAACCCATCGCTTCTGCTCAGTTTGGTG
CTACTGCAGGAACAGAATGCCGTAAGTCTGTCCCATGTGGATGGGAAAGAGTTGTGAAGCAAAGGTTATT
TGGGAAGACAGCAGGAAGATTTGATGTGTACTTTATCAGCCCACAAGGACTGAAGTTCAGATCCAAAAGT
TCACTTGCTAATTATCTTCACAAAAATGGAGAGACTTCTCTTAAGCCAGAAGATTTTGATTTTACTGTAC
TTTCTAAAAGGGGTATCAAGTCAAGATATAAAGACTGCAGCATGGCAGCCCTGACATCCCATCTACAAAA
CCAAAGTAACAATTCAAACTGGAACCTCAGGACCCGAAGCAAGTGCAAAAAGGATGTGTTTATGCCGCCA
AGTAGTAGTTCAGAGTTGCAGGAGAGCAGAGGACTCTCTAACTTTACTTCCACTCATTTGCTTTTGAAAG
AAGATGAGGGTGTTGATGATGTTAACTTCAGAAAGGTTAGAAAGCCCAAAGGAAAGGTGACTATTTTGAA
AGGAATCCCAATTAAGAAAACTAAAAAAGGATGTAGGAAGAGCTGTTCAGGTTTTGTTCAAAGTGATAGC
AAAAGAGAATCTGTGTGTAATAAAGCAGATGCTGAAAGTGAACCTGTTGCACAAAAAAGTCAGCTTGATA
GAACTGTCTGCATTTCTGATGCTGGAGCATGTGGTGAGACCCTCAGTGTGACCAGTGAAGAAAACAGCCT
TGTAAAAAAAAAAGAAAGATCATTGAGTTCAGGATCAAATTTTTGTTCTGAACAAAAAACTTCTGGCATC
ATAAACAAATTTTGTTCAGCCAAAGACTCAGAACACAACGAGAAGTATGAGGATACCTTTTTAGAATCTG
AAGAAATCGGAACAAAAGTAGAAGTTGTGGAAAGGAAAGAACATTTGCATACTGACATTTTAAAACGTGG
CTCTGAAATGGACAACAACTGCTCACCAACCAGGAAAGACTTCACTGGTGAGAAAATATTTCAAGAAGAT
ACCATCCCACGAACACAGATAGAAAGAAGGAAAACAAGCCTGTATTTTTCCAGCAAATATAACAAAGAAG
CTCTTAGCCCCCCACGACGTAAAGCCTTTAAG
[420 nt withheld, positions 5423-5842]
TTAAGTCTATCTTAGTAATGAACTAGTCCGTAACTTGAAAGTATTTCGATTTCTTGGCTTTATATATCTT
GTGGAAAGGACGACGCGACGAAAGGCAACGCGTAAATACGCGTTAAGTCGACAATCAACCTCTGGATTAC
AAAATTTGTGAAAGATTGACTGGTATTCTTAACTATGTTGCTCCTTTTACGCTATGTGGATACGCTGCTT
TAATGCCTTTGTATCATGCTATTGCTTCCCGTATGGCTTTCATTTTCTCCTCCTTGTATAAATCCTGGTT
GCTGTCTCTTTATGAGGAGTTGTGGCCCGTTGTCAGGCAACGTGGCGTGGTGTGCACTGTGTTTGCTGAC
GCAACCCCCACTGGTTGGGGCATTGCCACCACCTGTCAGCTCCTTTCCGGGACTTTCGCTTTCCCCCTCC
CTATTGCCACGGCGGAACTCATCGCCGCCTGCCTTGCCCGCTGCTGGACAGGGGCTCGGCTGTTGGGCAC
TGACAATTCCGTGGTGTTGTCGGGGAAATCATCGTCCTTTCCTTGGCTGCTCGCCTGTGTTGCCACCTGG
ATTCTGCGCGGGACGTCCTTCTGCTACGTCCCTTCGGCCCTCAATCCAGCGGACCTTCCTTCCCGCGGCC
TGCTGCCGGCTCTGCGGCCTCTTCCGCGTCTTCGCCTTCGCCCTCAGACGAGTCGGATCTCCCTTTGGGC
CGCCTCCCCGCGTCGACTTTAAGACCAATGACTTACAAGGCAGCTGTAGATCTTAGCCACTTTTTAAAAG
AAAAGGGGGGACTGGAAGGGCTAATTCACTCCCAACGAAGACAAGATCTGCTTTTTGCTTGTACTGGGTC
TCTCTGGTTAGACCAGATCTGAGCCTGGGAGCTCTCTGGCTAACTAGGGAACCCACTGCTTAAGCCTCAA
TAAAGCTTGCCTTGAGTGCTTCAAGTAGTGTGTGCCCGTCTGTTGTGTGACTCTGGTAACTAGAGATCCC
TCAGACCCTTTTAGTCAGTGTGGAAAATCTCTAGCAGTACGTATAGTAGTTCATGTCATCTTATTATTCA
GTATTTATAACTTGCAAAGAAATGAATATCAGAGAGTGAGAGGAACTTGTTTATTGCAGCTTATAATGGT
TACAAATAAAGCAATAGCATCACAAATTTCACAAATAAAGCATTTTTTTCACTGCATTCTAGTTGTGGTT
TGTCCAAACTCATCAATGTATCTTATCATGTCTGGCTCTAGCTATCCCGCCCCTAACTCCGCCCATCCCG
CCCCTAACTCCGCCCAGTTCCGCCCATTCTCCGCCCCATGGCTGACTAATTTTTTTTATTTATGCAGAGG
CCGAGGCCGCCTCGGCCTCTGAGCTATTCCAGAAGTAGTGAGGAGGCTTTTTTGGAGGCCTAGGGACGTA
CCCAATTCGCCCTATAGTGAGTCGTATTACGCGCGCTCACTGGCCGTCGTTTTACAACGTCGTGACTGGG
AAAACCCTGGCGTTACCCAACTTAATCGCCTTGCAGCACATCCCCCTTTCGCCAGCTGGCGTAATAGCGA
AGAGGCCCGCACCGATCGCCCTTCCCAACAGTTGCGCAGCCTGAATGGCGAATGGG
[124 nt withheld, positions 7439-7562]
C
[91 nt withheld, positions 7564-7654]
A
[49 nt withheld, positions 7656-7704]
CCTTTGACGTTGGAGTCCACGTTCTTT
[37 nt withheld, positions 7732-7768]
ACCCTATCTCGGTCTATTCTTTTGATTTATAAGGGATTTTGCCGATTTCGGCCTATTGGTTAAAAAATGA
GCTGATTTAACAAAAATTTAACGCGAATTTTAACAAAATATTAACGCTTACAATTTAGGTGGCACTTTTC
GGGGAAATGTGCGCGGAACCCCTATTTGTTTATTTTTCTAAATACATTCAAATATGTATCCGCTCATGAG
ACAATAACCCTGATAAATGCTTCAATAATATTGAAAAAGGAAGAGTATGAGTATTCAACATTTCCGTGTC
GCCCTTATTCCCTTTTTTGCGGCATTTTGCCTTCCTGTTTTTGCTCACCCAGAAACGCTGGTGAAAGTAA
AAGATGCTGAAGATCAGTTGGGTGCACGAGTGGGTTACATCGAACTGGATCTCAACAGCGGTAAGATCCT
TGAGAGTTTTCGCCCCGAAGAACGTTTTCCAATGATGAGCACTTTTAAAGTTCTGCTATGTGGCGCGGTA
TTATCCCGTATTGACGCCGGGCAAGAGCAACTCGGTCGCCGCATACACTATTCTCAGAATGACTTGGTTG
AGTACTCACCAGTCACAGAAAAGCATCTTACGGATGGCATGACAGTAAGAGAATTATGCAGTGCTGCCAT
AACCATGAGTGATAACACTGCGGCCAACTTACTTCTGACAACGATCGGAGGACCGAAGGAGCTAACCGCT
TTTTTGCACAACATGGGGGATCATGTAACTCGCCTTGATCGTTGGGAACCGGAGCTGAATGAAGCCATAC
CAAACGACGAGCGTGACACCACGATGCCTGTAGCAATGGCAACAACGTTGCGCAAACTATTAACTGGCGA
ACTACTTACTCTAGCTTCCCGGCAACAATTAATAGACTGGATGGAGGCGGATAAAGTTGCAGGACCACTT
CTGCGCTCGGCCCTTCCGGCTGGCTGGTTTATTGCTGATAAATCTGGAGCCGGTGAGCGTGGGTCTCGCG
GTATCATTGCAGCACTGGGGCCAGATGGTAAGCCCTCCCGTATCGTAGTTATCTACACGACGGGGAGTCA
GGCAACTATGGATGAACGAAATAGACAGATCGCTGAGATAGGTGCCTCACTGATTAAGCATTGGTAACTG
TCAGACCAAGTTTACTCATATATACTTTAGATTGATTTAAAACTTCATTTTTAATTTAAAAGGATCTAGG
TGAAGATCCTTTTTGATAATCTCATGACCAAAATCCCTTAACGTGAGTTTTCGTTCCACTGAGCGTCAGA
CCCCGTAGAAAAGATCAAAGGATCTTCTTGAGATCCTTTTTTTCTGCGCGTAATCTGCTGCTTGCAAACA
AAAAAACCACCGCTACCAGCGGTGGTTTGTTTGCCGGATCAAGAGCTACCAACTCTTTTTCCGAAGGTAA
CTGGCTTCAGCAGAGCGCAGATACCAAATACTGTTCTTCTAGTGTAGCCGTAGTTAGGCCACCACTTCAA
GAACTCTGTAGCACCGCCTACATACCTCGCTCTGCTAATCCTGTTACCAGTGGCTGCTGCCAGTGGCGAT
AAGTCGTGTCTTACCGGGTTGGACTCAAGACGATAGTTACCGGATAAGGCGCAGCGGTCGGGCTGAACGG
GGGGTTCGTGCACACAGCCCAGCTTGGAGCGAACGACCTACACCGAACTGAGATACCTACAGCGTGAGCT
ATGAGAAAGCGCCACGCTTCCCGAAGGGAGAAAGGCGGACAGGTATCCGGTAAGCGGCAGGGTCGGAACA
GGAGAGCGCACGAGGGAGCTTCCAGGGGGAAACGCCTGGTATCTTTATAGTCCTGTCGGGTTTCGCCACC
TCTGACTTGAGCGTCGATTTTTGTGATGCTCGTCAGGGGGGCGGAGCCTATGGAAAAACGCCAGCAACGC
GGCCTTTTTACGGTTCCTGGCCTTTTGCTGGCCTTTTGCTCACATGTTCTTTCCTGCGTTATCCCCTGAT
TCTGTGGATAACCGTATTACCGCCTTTGAGTGAGCTGATACCGCTCGCCGCAGCCGAACGACCGAGCGCA
GCGAGTCAGTGAGCGAGGAAGCGGAAGAGCGCCCAATACGCAAACCGCCTCTCCCCGCGCGTTGGCCGAT
TCATTAATGCAGCTGGCACGACAGGTTTCCCGACTGGAAAGCGGGCAGTGAGCGCAACGCAATTAATGTG
AGTTAGCTCACTCATTAGGCACCCCAGGCTTTACACTTTATGCTTCCGGCTCGTATGTTGTGTGGAATTG
TGAGCGGATAACAATTTCACACAGGAAACAGCTATGACCATGATTACGCCAAGCGCGCAATTAACCCTCA
CTAAAGGGAACAAAAGCTGGAGCTGCAAGC
Features (pLannotate 1.2.2; 31 found; start..end, strand, type, name):
      5..231     +  promoter       RSV promoter: Rous sarcoma virus enhancer/promoter
    232..412     +  LTR            5' LTR (truncated): truncated 5' long terminal repeat (LTR) from HIV-1
    459..584     +  misc_feature   HIV-1 Ψ: packaging signal of human immunodeficiency virus type 1
    568..931     +  CDS            HIV-1 gag (fragment): gag protein from human immunodeficiency virus 1; gag
   1077..1310    +  misc_feature   RRE: The Rev response element (RRE) of HIV-1 allows for Rev-dependent mRNA export from the nucleus to the cytoplasm.
   1687..1713    +  CDS            Rev (fragment): human immunodeficiency virus 1 (HIV-1) Rev protein; rev; enhances nuclear export of unspliced and incompletely spliced viral mRNAs
   1720..1743    +  promoter       SV40 promoter (fragment): SV40 early promoter
   1744..1815    +  promoter       SV40 promoter (fragment): SV40 enhancer and early promoter
   1839..1974    +  rep_origin     SV40 ori: SV40 origin of replication
   2020..2616    +  CDS            PuroR (fragment): puromycin N-acetyltransferase; pac from Streptomyces; confers resistance to puromycin
   2665..2782    +  misc_feature   cPPT/CTS: central polypurine tract and central termination sequence of HIV-1
   2847..2913    +  CDS            small t antigen (fragment): SV40 (simian virus 40) small t antigen
   2920..4098    +  promoter       EF-1α promoter: strong constitutive promoter for human elongation factor EF-1α
   4115..5854    +  CDS            MBD4 (sequence partly withheld): MBD4_HUMAN - Also known as MED1. Experimental evidence at protein level: Swiss-Prot protein existence level 1. Mismatch-specific DNA N-glycosylase involved in DNA repair. Has thymine glycosylase activity and is specific for G:T mismatches within methylated and unmethylated CpG sites. Can also remove uracil or 5-fluorouracil in G:U mismatches. Has no lyase activity. Was first identified as methyl-CpG-binding protein. From Homo sapiens (Human).
   5870..5923    +  promoter       U6 promoter (fragment): RNA polymerase III promoter for human U6 snRNA
   5965..6553    +  misc_feature   WPRE: woodchuck hepatitis virus posttranscriptional regulatory element
   6604..6623    +  misc_feature   cPPT/CTS (fragment): central polypurine tract and central termination sequence of HIV-1
   6625..6858    +  LTR            3' LTR (ΔU3): self-inactivating 3' long terminal repeat (LTR) from HIV-1
   6936..7057    +  polyA_signal   SV40 poly(A) signal: SV40 polyadenylation signal
   7097..7232    +  rep_origin     SV40 ori: SV40 origin of replication
   7253..7271    -  promoter       T7 promoter: promoter for bacteriophage T7 RNA polymerase
   7279..7434    +  CDS            lacZα (fragment): LacZα fragment of β-galactosidase; lacZ fragment
   7439..7867    +  rep_origin     f1 ori (sequence partly withheld): f1 bacteriophage origin of replication; arrow indicates direction of (+) strand synthesis
   7920..8024    +  promoter       AmpR promoter: bla
   8025..8885    +  CDS            AmpR: β-lactamase; bla; confers resistance to ampicillin, carbenicillin, and related antibiotics
   9056..9644    +  rep_origin     ori: high-copy-number ColE1/pMB1/pBR322/pUC origin of replication
   9827..9919    +  CDS            lacI (fragment): lac repressor; lacI; The lac repressor binds to the lac operator to inhibit transcription in E. coli. This inhibition can be relieved by adding lactose or isopropyl-β-D-thiogalactopyranoside (IPTG).
   9932..9953    +  protein_bind   CAP binding site: CAP binding activates transcription in the presence of cAMP. E. coli catabolite activator protein
   9968..9998    +  promoter       lac promoter: promoter for the E. coli lac operon
  10006..10022   +  protein_bind   lac operator: The lac repressor binds to the lac operator to inhibit transcription in E. coli. This inhibition can be relieved by adding lactose or isopropyl-β-D-thiogalactopyranoside (IPTG). lac repressor encoded by lacI
  10067..10085   +  promoter       T3 promoter: promoter for bacteriophage T3 RNA polymerase
