[The description below was written by a language model from this plasmid's Addgene catalogue record and pLannotate feature annotations shown in this document.]
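Description:
TFORF2369 is a third-generation-style, self-inactivating lentiviral expression plasmid built on the pLX_TRC317 backbone and carrying the human MBD4 open reading frame. It belongs to a barcoded transcription factor ORF collection in which each clone has a unique 24-bp barcode, so that the factor delivered to a cell can be identified in pooled overexpression screens. In bacteria the plasmid is maintained by a high-copy ColE1/pUC-type origin and selected through the β-lactamase (AmpR) gene. An f1 origin and remnants of a lac/T7/T3 cloning region are also present. The depositor warns that recombination between repeated viral elements can occur.

The viral genome is transcribed in packaging cells from an RSV promoter fused to a truncated HIV-1 5' LTR. This is followed by the Ψ packaging signal with a gag fragment, the Rev response element for Rev-dependent nuclear export, and a cPPT/CTS. It ends in a ΔU3 3' LTR that inactivates LTR promoter activity after integration, with an SV40 polyadenylation signal downstream. Two expression units sit inside this frame. An SV40 early promoter drives puromycin N-acetyltransferase for selecting transduced mammalian cells. The strong constitutive EF-1α promoter drives MBD4, a methyl-CpG-binding protein and mismatch-specific DNA glycosylase that acts on G:T and G:U mismatches at CpG sites. A WPRE downstream of the ORF enhances transcript stability and expression.

The barcode is not annotated in the feature table. The recorded insert is about 100 bp longer than the annotated coding sequence, which is consistent with extra flanking sequence, but the barcode's position is not stated. The short U6 promoter fragment annotated just after the ORF is probably a partial match rather than a functional promoter. No epitope tag or reporter is recorded.
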