Addgene plasmid #142055: TFORF2369
Purpose: Lentiviral vector for overexpressing transcription factor ORFs with unique 24-bp barcodes. Barcodes facilitate identification of transcription factors in pooled screens.
Depositing lab: Feng Zhang. Depositing organization: Broad Institute. Publication: A transcription factor atlas of directed differentiation. Joung J, Ma S, Tay T, Geiger-Schuller KR, Kirchgatterer PC, Verdine VK, Guo B, Arias-Garcia MA, Allen WE, Singh A, Kuksenko O, Abudayyeh OO, Gootenberg JS, Fu Z, Macrae RK, Buenrostro JD, Regev A, Zhang F. Cell. 2023 Jan 5;186(1):209-229.e26. doi: 10.1016/j.cell.2022.11.026. PubMed 36608654.
Backbone
  Vector backbone: pLX_TRC317
  Backbone manufacturer: Broad Institute Genetic Perturbation Platform
  Backbone size w/o insert (bp): 8264
  Vector type: Mammalian Expression, Lentiviral
  Selectable markers: Puromycin
Growth in bacteria
  Bacterial resistance: Ampicillin, 100 μg/mL
  Growth temperature: 37°C
  Growth strain: NEB Stable
  Copy number: High Copy
Gene/Insert
  Gene/Insert name: MBD4
  Species: H. sapiens (human)
  Insert size (bp): 1844
  Entrez Gene: MBD4 (a.k.a. MED1, TPDS2, UVM1)
  Promoter: EF1a
  Cloning method: Unknown
  Sequencing primers: 5′ GGGTGGAGACTGAAGTTAGGCCAG; 3′ CACATAGCGTAAAAGGAGCAACATAG
Terms and licenses: Academic/Nonprofit Terms; Industry Terms: Not Available to Industry
Depositor comments: NM_003925,ENST00000249910 . The transcription factor ORF portion of this plasmid was synthesized by Genewiz. Please test multiple small colonies in case of plasmid recombination. To make this collection available in a timely manner, a portion of this collection was not fully sequenced by Addgene. If an Addgene verified full plasmid sequence is not available, please contact us prior to placing an order to request the full sequence.
How to cite: TFORF2369 was a gift from Feng Zhang (Addgene plasmid # 142055 ; http://n2t.net/addgene:142055 ; RRID:Addgene_142055)
