>Addgene plasmid #142055 | TFORF2369 | depositor partial sequence | sequence record 278302 | Insert
ACCGCCACCATGGGCACGACTGGGCTGGAGAGTCTGAGTCTGGGGGACCGCGGAGCTGCCCCCACCGTCA
CCTCTAGTGAGCGCCTAGTCCCAGACCCGCCGAATGACCTCCGCAAAGAAGATGTTGCTATGGAATTGGA
AAGAGTGGGAGAAGATGAGGAACAAATGATGATAAAAAGAAGCAGTGAATGTAATCCCTTGCTACAAGAA
CCCATCGCTTCTGCTCAGTTTGGTGCTACTGCAGGAACAGAATGCCGTAAGTCTGTCCCATGTGGATGGG
AAAGAGTTGTGAAGCAAAGGTTATTTGGGAAGACAGCAGGAAGATTTGATGTGTACTTTATCAGCCCACA
AGGACTGAAGTTCAGATCCAAAAGTTCACTTGCTAATTATCTTCACAAAAATGGAGAGACTTCTCTTAAG
CCAGAAGATTTTGATTTTACTGTACTTTCTAAAAGGGGTATCAAGTCAAGATATAAAGACTGCAGCATGG
CAGCCCTGACATCCCATCTACAAAACCAAAGTAACAATTCAAACTGGAACCTCAGGACCCGAAGCAAGTG
CAAAAAGGATGTGTTTATGCCGCCAAGTAGTAGTTCAGAGTTGCAGGAGAGCAGAGGACTCTCTAACTTT
ACTTCCACTCATTTGCTTTTGAAAGAAGATGAGGGTGTTGATGATGTTAACTTCAGAAAGGTTAGAAAGC
CCAAAGGAAAGGTGACTATTTTGAAAGGAATCCCAATTAAGAAAACTAAAAAAGGATGTAGGAAGAGCTG
TTCAGGTTTTGTTCAAAGTGATAGCAAAAGAGAATCTGTGTGTAATAAAGCAGATGCTGAAAGTGAACCT
GTTGCACAAAAAAGTCAGCTTGATAGAACTGTCTGCATTTCTGATGCTGGAGCATGTGGTGAGACCCTCA
GTGTGACCAGTGAAGAAAACAGCCTTGTAAAAAAAAAAGAAAGATCATTGAGTTCAGGATCAAATTTTTG
TTCTGAACAAAAAACTTCTGGCATCATAAACAAATTTTGTTCAGCCAAAGACTCAGAACACAACGAGAAG
TATGAGGATACCTTTTTAGAATCTGAAGAAATCGGAACAAAAGTAGAAGTTGTGGAAAGGAAAGAACATT
TGCATACTGACATTTTAAAACGTGGCTCTGAAATGGACAACAACTGCTCACCAACCAGGAAAGACTTCAC
TGGTGAGAAAATATTTCAAGAAGATACCATCCCACGAACACAGATAGAAAGAAGGAAAACAAGCCTGTAT
TTTTCCAGCAAATATAACAAAGAAGCTCTTAGCCCCCCACGACGTAAAGCCTTTAAG
[420 nt withheld, positions 1318-1737]
TTAAGTCTATCTTAGTAATGAACTAGTCCGTAACTTGAAAGTATTTCGATTTCTTGGCTTTATATATCTT
GTGGAAAGGACGACGCGACGAAAGGCAACGCGTAAAT
