>Addgene plasmid #142055 | TFORF2369 | depositor partial sequence | sequence record 278303 | Barcode
CGCGACGAAAGGCAACGCGTAAAT
